>Addgene plasmid #192957 | pKTop::tse5-CT (1169-1317) | addgene full sequence | sequence record 380613 | Addgene NGS Result
GCTAGCGCCCAATACGCAAACCGCCTCTCCCCGCGCGTTGGCCGATTCATTAATGCAGCTGGCACGACAG
GTTTCCCGACTGGAAAGCGGGCAGTGAGCGCAACGCAATTAATGTGAGTTAGCTCACTCATTAGGCACCC
CAGGCTTTACACTTTATGCTTCCGGCTCGTATGTTGTGTGGAATTGTGAGCGGATAACAATTTCACACAG
GAAACAGCTATGACCATGATTACGCCAAGCTATGATCATTCCGCTGGTTGTGATCGGTGCGTTTGCGGCG
CGTGCGGCGATTGGTGCGGCGCTGGGTGCGGGCATTGAGCTGGGTATGCAGACCGGCAAACAAGTGCTGG
GTCAGATGAAGGATAACTGGGACAGCGATCGTGACCTGACCGATATCAAGTGGAAATGCATCGACATTAA
CTGGAAACATGTTGGTGCGAGCGCGGCGATTGGTACCGTTGCGCCGGGCATGCTGAGCACCGGTAAAACC
GTGGTTCAGAGCGCGAAGGCGATTCGTACCCTGAGCGGTCAGGCGGCGAACACCGCGAACCGTGCGGCGA
AACTGGCGGCGCGTAAGGCGGCGCACGCGGATACCATCAAGAAAGCGGTGGCGACCCAAGCGGCGTGGCA
GACCGGCAAGCAAATTGTTAAATGCCCGCTGAAGGACGAGGAAGAGGAATGCCCGCCGCAAGGGAGCTCG
GCCCGGACACCAGAAATGCCTGTTCTGGAAAACCGGGCTGCTCAGGGCGATATTACTGCACCCGGCGGTG
CTCGCCGTTTAACGGGTGATCAGACTGCCGCTCTGCGTGATTCTCTTAGCGATAAACCTGCAAAAAATAT
TATTTTGCTGATTGGCGATGGGATGGGGGACTCGGAAATTACTGCCGCACGTAATTATGCCGAAGGTGCG
GGCGGCTTTTTTAAAGGTATAGATGCCTTACCGCTTACCGGGCAATACACTCACTATGCGCTGAATAAAA
AAACCGGCAAACCGGACTACGTCACCGACTCGGCTGCATCAGCAACCGCCTGGTCAACCGGTGTCAAAAC
CTATAACGGCGCGCTGGGCGTCGATATTCACGAAAAAGATCACCCAACGATTCTGGAAATGGCAAAAGCC
GCAGGTCTGGCGACCGGTAACGTTTCTACCGCAGAGTTGCAGGATGCCACGCCCGCTGCGCTGGTGGCAC
ATGTGACCTCGCGCAAATGCTACGGTCCGAGCGCGACCAGTGAAAAATGTCCGGGTAACGCTCTGGAAAA
AGGCGGAAAAGGATCGATTACCGAACAGCTGCTTAACGCTCGTGCCGACGTTACGCTTGGCGGCGGCGCA
AAAACCTTTGCTGAAACGGCAACCGCTGGTGAATGGCAGGGAAAAACGCTGCGTGAACAGGCACAGGCGC
GTGGTTATCAGTTGGTGAGCGATGCTGCCTCACTGAATTCGGTGACGGAAGCGAATCAGCAAAAACCCCT
GCTTGGCCTGTTTGCTGACGGCAATATGCCAGTGCGCTGGCTAGGACCGAAAGCAACGTACCATGGCAAT
ATCGATAAGCCCGCAGTCACCTGTACGCCAAATCCGCAACGTAATGACAGTGTACCAACCCTGGCGCAGA
TGACCGACAAAGCCATTGAATTGTTGAGTAAAAATGAGAAAGGCTTTTTCCTGCAAGTTGAAGGTGCGTC
AATCGATAAACAGGATCATGCTGCGAATCCTTGTGGGCAAATTGGCGAGACGGTCGATCTCGATGAAGCC
GTACAACGGGCGCTGGAATTCGCTAAAAAGGAGGGTAACACGCTGGTCATAGTCACCGCTGATCACGCCC
ACGCCAGCCAGATTGTTGCGCCGGATACCAAAGCTCCGGGCCTCACCCAGGCGCTAAATACCAAAGATGG
CGCAGTGATGGTGATGAGTTACGGGAACTCCGAAGAGGATTCACAAGAACATACCGGCAGTCAGTTGCGT
ATTGCGGCGTATGGCCCGCATGCCGCCAATGTTGTTGGACTGACCGACCAGACCGATCTCTTCTACACCA
TGAAAGCCGCTCTGGGGCTGAAAACGGATTCACTGGCCGTCGTTTTACAACGTCGTGACTGGGAAAACCC
TGGCGTTACCCAACTTAATCGCCTTGCAGCACATCCCCCTTTCGCCAGCTGGCGTAATAGCGAAGAGGCC
CGCACCGATCGCCCTTCCCAACAGTTGCGCAGCCTGAATGGCGAATGGCGCTAAGTGCACTCTCAGTACA
ATCTGCTCTGATGCCGCATAGTTAAGCCAGCCCCGACACCCGCCAACACCCGCTGACGCGCCCTGACGGG
CTTGTCTGCTCCCGGCATCCGCTTACAGACAAGCTGTGACCGTCTCCGGGAGCTGCATGTGTCAGAGGTT
TTCACCGTCATCACCGAAACGCGCGAGACGAAAGGGCCGCCCTTCCCAACAGTTGCGCAGCCTGAATGGC
GAATGGCGCTGATGTCCGGCGGTGCTTTTGCCGTTACGCACCACCCCGTCAGTAGCTGAACAGGAGGGAC
AGGGGGTGGGCGAAGAACTCCAGCATGAGATCCCCGCGCTGGAGGATCATCCAGCCGGCGTCCCGGAAAA
CGATTCCGAAGCCCAACCTTTCATAGAAGGCGGCGGTGGAATCGAAATCTCGTGATGGCAGGTTGGGCGT
CGCTTGGTCGGTCATTTCGAACCCCAGAGTCCCGCTCAGAAGAACTCGTCAAGAAGGCGATAGAAGGCGA
TGCGCTGCGAATCGGGAGCGGCGATACCGTAAAGCACGAGGAAGCGGTCAGCCCATTCGCCGCCAAGCTC
TTCAGCAATATCACGGGTAGCCAACGCTATGTCCTGATAGCGGTCCGCCACACCCAGCCGGCCACAGTCG
ATGAATCCAGAAAAGCGGCCATTTTCCACCATGATATTCGGCAAGCAGGCATCGCCATGGGTCACGACGA
GATCCTCGCCGTCGGGCATCCGCGCCTTGAGCCTGGCGAACAGTTCGGCTGGCGCGAGCCCCTGATGCTC
TTCGTCCAGATCATCCTGATCGACAAGACCGGCTTCCATCCGAGTACGTGCTCGCTCGATGCGATGTTTC
GCTTGGTGGTCGAATGGGCAGGTAGCCGGATCAAGCGTATGCAGCCGCCGCATTGCATCAGCCATGATGG
ATACTTTCTCGGCAGGAGCAAGGTGAGATGACAGGAGATCCTGCCCCGGCACTTCGCCCAATAGCAGCCA
GTCCCTTCCCGCTTCAGTGACAACGTCGAGCACAGCTGCGCAAGGAACGCCCGTCGTGGCCAGCCACGAT
AGCCGCGCTGCCTCGTCTTGGAGTTCATTCAGGGCACCGGACAGGTCGGTCTTGACAAAAAGAACCGGGC
GCCCCTGCGCTGACAGCCGGAACACGGCGGCATCAGAGCAGCCGATTGTCTGTTGTGCCCAGTCATAGCC
GAATAGCCTCTCCACCCAAGCGGCCGGAGAACCTGCGTGCAATCCATCTTGTTCAATCATGCGAAACGAT
CCTCATCCTGTCTCTTGATCAGATCTTGATCCCCTGCGCCATCAGATCCTTGGCGGCAAGAAAGCCATCC
AGTTTACTTTGCAGGGCTTCCCAACCTTACCAGAGGGCGCCCCAGCTGGCAATTCCGGTTCGCTTGCTGT
CCATAAAACCGCCCAGTCTAGCTATCGCCATGTAAGCCCACTGCAAGCTACCTGCTTTCTCTTTGCGCTT
GCGTTTTCCCTTGTCCAGATAGCCCAGTAGCTGACATTCATCCGGGGTCAGCACCGTTTCTGCGGACTGG
CTTTCTACGTGTTCCGCTTCCTTTAGCAGCCCTTGCGCCCTGAGTGCTTGCGGCAGCGTGAAGCTGTGCC
TAGAAATATTTTATCTGATTAATAAGATGATCTTCTTGAGATCGTTTTGGTCTGCGCGTAATCTCTTGCT
CTGAAAACGAAAAAACCGCCTTGCAGGGCGGTTTTTCGAAGGTTCTCTGAGCTACCAACTCTTTGAACCG
AGGTAACTGGCTTGGAGGAGCGCAGTCACCAAAACTTGTCCTTTCAGTTTAGCCTTAACCGGCGCATGAC
TTCAAGACTAACTCCTCTAAATCAATTACCAGTGGCTGCTGCCAGTGGTGCTTTTGCATGTCTTTCCGGG
TTGGACTCAAGACGATAGTTACCGGATAAGGCGCAGCGGTCGGACTGAACGGGGGGTTCGTGCATACAGT
CCAGCTTGGAGCGAACTGCCTACCCGGAACTGAGTGTCAGGCGTGGAATGAGACAAACGCGGCCATAACA
GCGGAATGACACCGGTAAACCGAAAGGCAGGAACAGGAGAGCGCACGAGGGAGCCGCCAGGGGGAAACGC
CTGGTATCTTTATAGTCCTGTCGGGTTTCGCCACCACTGATTTGAGCGTCAGATTTCGTGATGCTTGTCA
GGGGGGCGGAGCCTATGGAAAAACGGCTTTGCCGCGGCCCTCTCACTTCCCTGTTAAGTATCTTCCTGGC
ATCTTCCAGGAAATCTCCGCCCCGTTCGTAAGCCATTTCCGCTCGCCGCAGTCGAACGACCGAGCGTAGC
GAGTCAGTGAGCGAGGAAGCGGAATATATCCTGTATCACATATTCTGCTGACGCACCGGTGCAGCCTTTT
TTCTCCTGCCACATGAAGCACTTCACTGACACCCTCATCAGTGCCAACATAGTAAGCCAGTATATACACT
CC
Features (pLannotate 1.2.2; 16 found; start..end, strand, type, name):
      5..97      +  CDS            lacI (fragment): lac repressor; lacI; The lac repressor binds to the lac operator to inhibit transcription in E. coli. This inhibition can be relieved by adding lactose or isopropyl-β-D-thiogalactopyranoside (IPTG).
    110..131     +  protein_bind   CAP binding site: CAP binding activates transcription in the presence of cAMP. E. coli catabolite activator protein
    146..176     +  promoter       lac promoter: promoter for the E. coli lac operon
    184..200     +  protein_bind   lac operator: The lac repressor binds to the lac operator to inhibit transcription in E. coli. This inhibition can be relieved by adding lactose or isopropyl-β-D-thiogalactopyranoside (IPTG). lac repressor encoded by lacI
    242..691     +  CDS            tse5 (fragment): TSE5_PSEAE - Protein predicted: Swiss-Prot protein existence level 4. Toxin secreted by the H1 type VI (H1-T6SS) secretion system that acts on bacterial target cells. The producing bacterium is protected by a cognate immunity protein. From Pseudomonas aeruginosa (strain ATCC 15692 / DSM 22644 / CIP 104116 / JCM 14847 / LMG 12228 / 1C / PRS 101 / PAO1).
    701..2053    +  CDS            phoA: PPB_ECOLI - Experimental evidence at protein level: Swiss-Prot protein existence level 1. From Escherichia coli (strain K12).
   2054..2215    +  CDS            lacZα (fragment): LacZα fragment of β-galactosidase; lacZ fragment
   2225..2270    -  misc_feature   bom (fragment): basis of mobility region from pBR322
   2372..2407    -  CDS            rop (fragment): Rop protein, which maintains plasmids at low copy number; rop
   2418..2453    +  CDS            lacZα (fragment): LacZα fragment of β-galactosidase; lacZ fragment
   2456..2522    -  mobile_element IS1 (fragment): prokaryotic transposable element IS1
   2523..2675    -  CDS            ble (fragment): BLE_KLEPN - Experimental evidence at protein level: Swiss-Prot protein existence level 1. Binding protein with a strong affinity to the bleomycin family of antibiotics. Binds to CL990; an antimitotic-antibiotic compound. From Klebsiella pneumoniae.
   2699..3490    -  CDS            neo: KKA2_KLEPN - Also known as kan, nptII. Experimental evidence at protein level: Swiss-Prot protein existence level 1. Resistance to kanamycin, neomycin, paromomycin, ribostamycin, butirosin and gentamicin B. From Klebsiella pneumoniae.
   3522..3851    -  CDS            tnpA (fragment): TN5P_ECOLX - Also known as tnp. Experimental evidence at protein level: Swiss-Prot protein existence level 1. Mediates transposition of transposon Tn5 by a 'cut and paste' mechanism. First, the monomeric transposase binds the 19 bp inverted DNA repeats flanking the transposon. Then, dimerization of the DNA- bound transposase creates a synaptic DNA complex. After nicking of the first DNA strand, excision of the transposon proceeds through a series of intermediates. The transposase then mediates the insertion of the transposon at a new site by strand transfer. The activity of the wild- type tran
   3886..4431    +  rep_origin     p15A ori: Plasmids containing the medium-copy-number p15A origin of replication can be propagated in E. coli cells that contain a second plasmid with the ColE1 origin.
   4519..4574    +  rep_origin     RSF ori (fragment): Plasmids containing the RSF 1030 origin of replication can be propagated in E. coli cells that contain additional plasmids with compatible origins.
