[The description below was written by a language model from this plasmid's Addgene catalogue record and pLannotate feature annotations shown in this document.]
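Description:
pKTop::tse5-CT (1169-1317) is a 4,692 nt bacterial expression plasmid built on the pKTop backbone, a vector designed for mapping membrane protein topology in E. coli. It is selected with kanamycin through a Tn5-derived neo (nptII) gene, which sits next to remnants of the ble gene and the Tn5 transposase. The annotated replication origin is p15A, usually regarded as medium copy, along with a short RSF ori fragment, whereas the catalogue lists the plasmid as high copy; the record does not resolve this difference. Small fragments of lacI, bom, rop and IS1 are cloning leftovers with no evident function.

The payload is a single fusion open reading frame driven by the lac promoter, with its CAP binding site and lac operator, so expression is subject to lac repressor control and catabolite regulation. The C-terminal region of the Pseudomonas aeruginosa type VI secretion toxin Tse5 (residues 1169-1317) is placed upstream of the dual reporter characteristic of pKTop: E. coli alkaline phosphatase (PhoA residues 22-472, lacking its own signal sequence) followed by the LacZα fragment (residues 4-60). According to the depositor, a PelB signal peptide is fused at the N-terminus to direct the protein to the Sec export pathway; this element is not separately annotated in the feature table, although there is a short unannotated stretch between the operator and the tse5 fragment.

PhoA is active only in the periplasm, while LacZα complements β-galactosidase only in the cytoplasm. The balance of the two activities therefore reports on which side of the inner membrane the reporter ends up. The construct was made to study membrane insertion of the Tse5 toxic domain, in work on its pore-forming activity.
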