Addgene plasmid #192957: pKTop::tse5-CT (1169-1317)
Purpose: For membrane insertion study; Expresses tse5-CT (1169-1317) /PhoA (22-472)/LacZ (4-60)fusion with PelB signalpeptide fused at the N-terminus
Depositing lab: David Albesa-Jové. Depositing organization: Instituto Biofisika Institutua (UPV/EHU, CSIC). Publication: The P. aeruginosa effector Tse5 forms membrane pores disrupting the membrane potential of intoxicated bacteria. Gonzalez-Magana A, Altuna J, Queralt-Martin M, Largo E, Velazquez C, Montanchez I, Bernal P, Alcaraz A, Albesa-Jove D. Commun Biol. 2022 Nov 5;5(1):1189. doi: 10.1038/s42003-022-04140-y. PubMed 36335275.
Backbone
  Vector backbone: pKTop
  Backbone manufacturer: Ladant Lab (https://research.pasteur.fr/en/team/biochemistry-of-macromolecular-interactions/)
  Vector type: Bacterial Expression
Growth in bacteria
  Bacterial resistance: Kanamycin, 50 μg/mL
  Growth temperature: 37°C
  Growth strain: DH5alpha
  Copy number: High Copy
Gene/Insert
  Gene/Insert name: tse5-CT (1169-1317)
  Species: Pseudomonas aeruginosa
  Mutation: encodes for tse5 (1169-1317)
  Cloning method: Unknown
Terms and licenses: Academic/Nonprofit Terms; Industry Terms: Not Available to Industry
Depositor comments: Please visit https://doi.org/10.21203/rs.3.rs-967174/v1 for preprint.
How to cite: pKTop::tse5-CT (1169-1317) was a gift from David Albesa-Jové (Addgene plasmid # 192957 ; http://n2t.net/addgene:192957 ; RRID:Addgene_192957)
